>Addgene plasmid #78690 | BC-A1-003 | addgene full sequence | sequence record 171047 | Addgene NGS Result
ATGCGTAAAGGAGAAGAACTTTTCACTGGAGTTGTCCCAATTCTTGTTGAATTAGATGGTGATGTTAATG
GGCACAAATTTTCTGTCAGTGGAGAGGGTGAAGGTGATGCAACATACGGAAAACTTACCCTTAAATTTAT
TTGCACTACTGGAAAACTACCTGTTCCATGGCCAACACTTGTCACTACTTTCGGTTATGGTGTTCAATGC
TTTGCGAGATACCCAGATCACATGAAACAGCATGACTTTTTCAAGAGTGCCATGCCCGAAGGTTATGTAC
AGGAAAGAACTATATTTTTCAAAGATGACGGGAACTACAAGACACGTGCTGAAGTCAAGTTTGAAGGTGA
TACCCTTGTTAATAGAATCGAGTTAAAAGGTATTGATTTTAAAGAAGATGGAAACATTCTTGGACACAAA
TTGGAATACAACTATAACTCACACAATGTATACATCATGGCAGACAAACAAAAGAATGGAATCAAAGTTA
ACTTCAAAATTAGACACAACATTGAAGATGGAAGCGTTCAACTAGCAGACCATTATCAACAAAATACTCC
AATTGGCGATGGCCCTGTCCTTTTACCAGACAACCATTACCTGTCCACACAATCTGCCCTTTCGAAAGAT
CCCAACGAAAAGAGAGACCACATGGTCCTTCTTGAGTTTGTAACAGCTGCTGGGATTACACATGGCATGG
ATGAACTATACAAAGCTGCAAACGACGAAAACTACGCTTTAGTAGCTTAATAATCTAGACACTGATAGTG
CTAGTGTAGATCACTACTAGAGCCAGGCATCAAATAAAACGAAAGGCTCAGTCGAAAGACTGGGCCTTTC
GTTTTATCTGTTGTTTGTCGGTGAACGCTCTCTACTAGAGTCACACTGGCTCACCTTCGGGTGGGCCTTT
CTGCGTTTATACCCGGGTACTAGAGGTCCGGCAAAAAAGGGCAAGGTGTCACCACCCTGCCCTTTTTCTT
TAAAACCGAAAAGATTACTTCGCGTTATGCAGGCTTCCTCGCTCACTGACTCGCTGCGCTCGGTCGTTCG
GCTGCGGCGAGCGGTATCAGCTCACTCAAAGGCGGTAATACGGTTATCCACAGAATCAGGGGATAACGCA
GGAAAGAACATGTGAGCAAAAGGCCAGCAAAAGGCCAGGAACCGTAAAAAGGCCGCGTTGCTGGCGTTTT
TCCACAGGCTCCGCCCCCCTGACGAGCATCACAAAAATCGACGCTCAAGTCAGAGGTGGCGAAACCCGAC
AGGACTATAAAGATACCAGGCGTTTCCCCCTGGAAGCTCCCTCGTGCGCTCTCCTGTTCCGACCCTGCCG
CTTACCGGATACCTGTCCGCCTTTCTCCCTTCGGGAAGCGTGGCGCTTTCTCATAGCTCACGCTGTAAGT
ATCTCAGTTCGGTGTAGGTCGTTCGCTCCAAGCTGGGCTGTGTGCACGAACCCCCCGTTCAGCCCGACCG
CTGCGCCTTATCCGGTAACTATCGTCTTGAGTCCAACCCGGTAAGACACGACTTATCGCCACTGGCAGCA
GCCACTGGTAACAGGATTAGCAGAGCGAGGTATGTAGGCGGTGCTACAGAGTTCTTGAAGTGGTGGCCTA
ACTACGGCTACACTAGAAGAACAGTATTTGGTATCTGCGCTCTGCTGAAGCCAGTTACCTTCGGAAAAAG
AGTTGGTAGCTCTTGATCCGGCAAACAAACCACCGCTGGTAGCGGTGGTTTTTTTGTTTGCAAGCAGCAG
ATTACGCGCAGAAAAAAAGGATCTCAAGAAGATCCTTTGATCTTTTCTACGGGGTCAGACGCTCAGTGGA
ACGAAAACTCACGTTAAGGGATTTTGGTCATGAGATTATCAAAAAGGATCTTCACCTAGATCCTTTTAAA
TTAAAAATGAAGTTTTAAATCAATCTAAAGTATATATGAGTAAACTTGGTCTGACAGCTCGAGGCTTGGA
TTCTCACCAATAAAAAACGCCCGGCGGCAACCGAGCGTTCTGAACAAATCCAGATGGAGTTCTGAGGTCA
TTACTGGATCTATCAACAGGAGTCCAAGCGAGCTCGATATCAAATTACGCCCCGCCCTGCCACTCATCGC
AGTACTGTTGTAATTCATTAAGCATTCTGCCGACATGGAAGCCATCACAAACGGCATGATGAACCTGAAT
CGCCAGCGGCATCAGCACCTTGTCGCCTTGCGTATAATATTTGCCCATGGTGAAAACGGGGGCGAAGAAG
TTGTCCATATTGGCCACGTTTAAATCAAAACTGGTGAAACTCACCCAGGGATTGGCTGAGACGAAAAACA
TATTCTCAATAAACCCTTTAGGGAAATAGGCCAGGTTTTCACCGTAACACGCCACATCTTGCGAATATAT
GTGTAGAAACTGCCGGAAATCGTCGTGGTATTCACTCCAGAGCGATGAAAACGTTTCAGTTTGCTCATGG
AAAACGGTGTAACAAGGGTGAACACTATCCCATATCACCAGCTCACCGTCTTTCATTGCCATACGAAATT
CCGGATGAGCATTCATCAGGCGGGCAAGAATGTGAATAAAGGCCGGATAAAACTTGTGCTTATTTTTCTT
TACGGTCTTTAAAAAGGCCGTAATATCCAGCTGAACGGTCTGGTTATAGGTACATTGAGCAACTGACTGA
AATGCCTCAAAATGTTCTTTACGATGCCATTGGGATATATCAACGGTGGTATATCCAGTGATTTTTTTCT
CCATTTTAGCTTCCTTAGCTCCTGAAAATCTCGATAACTCAAAAAATACGCCCGGTAGTGATCTTATTTC
ATTATGGTGAAAGTTGGAACCTCTTACGTGCCCGATCAACTCGAGTGCCACCTGACGTCTAAGAAACCAT
TATTATCATGACATTAACCTATAAAAATAGGCGTATCACGAGGCAGAATTTCAGATAAAAAAAATCCTTA
GCTTTCGCTAAGGATGATTTCTGGCTGCAGTTGACGGCTAGCTCAGTCCTAGGTACAGTGCTAGCGGATC
CAAAGAGGAGAAAGAATTCATGAAAAACATAAATGCCGACGACACATACAGAATAATTAATAAAATTAAA
GCGTGTAGAAGCAATAATGATATTAATCAATGCTTATCTGATATGACTAAAATGGTACATTGTGAATATT
ATTTACTCGCGATCATTTATCCTCATTCTATGGTTAAATCTGATATTTCAATCCTAGATAATTACCCTAA
AAAATGGAGGCAATATTATGATGACGCTAATTTAATAAAATATGATCCTATAGTAGATTATTCTAACTCC
AATCATTCACCAATTAATTGGAATATATTTGAAAACAATGCTGTAAATAAAAAATCTCCAAATGTAATTA
AAGAAGCGAAAACATCAGGTCTTATCACTGGGTTTAGTTTCCCTATTCATACGGCTAACAATGGCTTCGG
AATGCTTAGTTTTGCACATTCAGAAAAAGACAACTATATAGATAGTTTATTTTTACATGCGTGTATGAAC
ATACCATTAATTGTTCCTTCTCTAGTTGATAATTATCGAAAAATAAATATAGCAAATAATAAATCAAACA
ACGATTTAACCAAAAGAGAAAAAGAATGTTTAGCGTGGGCATGCGAAGGAAAAAGCTCTTGGGATATTTC
AAAAATATTAGGTTGCAGTGAGCGTACTGTCACTTTCCATTTAACCAATGCGCAAATGAAACTCAATACA
ACAAACCGCTGCCAAAGTATTTCTAAAGCAATTTTAACAGGAGCAATTGATTGCCCATACTTTAAAAATT
AATAAGCGGCCGCCACTGATAGTGCTAGTGTAGATCACTACTAGAGCCAGGCATCAAATAAAACGAAAGG
CTCAGTCGAAAGACTGGGCCTTTCGTTTTATCTGTTGTTTGTCGGTGAACGCTCTCTACTAGAGTCACAC
TGGCTCACCTTCGGGTGGGCCTTTCTGCGTTTATAGGTACCTACTAGAGAGGTTCTGTTAAGTAACTGAA
CCCAATGTCGTTAGTGACGCTTACCTCTTAAGAGGTCACTGACCTAACAAAGCTTACCTGTAGGATCGTA
CAGGTTTACGCAAGAAAATGGTTTGTTATAGTCGAATAAAACTAGTTCACACAGGACTAGCAT
Features (pLannotate 1.2.2; 14 found; start..end, strand, type, name):
      1..714     +  CDS            hfriFP: hfriFP is a fluorescent protein published in 2013, derived from Herbaspirillum frisingense.
    715..747     +  CDS            ssrA tag (LVA): C-terminal peptide that mediates degradation in bacteria through the ClpXP and ClpAP proteases (McGinness et al., 2006) mutant LVA variant that confers accelerated degradation under some conditions (Andersen et al., 1998)
    801..872     +  terminator     rrnB T1 terminator: transcription terminator T1 from the E. coli rrnB gene
    888..915     +  terminator     T7Te terminator: phage T7 early transcription terminator
    937..994     +  terminator     his operon terminator: This putative transcriptin terminator from the E. coli his operon has a 2-bp deletion introduced during synthesis. Its efficiency has not been determined.
   1189..1777    -  rep_origin     ori: high-copy-number ColE1/pMB1/pBR322/pUC origin of replication
   1960..2054    -  terminator     lambda t0 terminator: transcription terminator from phage lambda
   2078..2734    -  CDS            cat: CAT_ECOLX - Experimental evidence at protein level: Swiss-Prot protein existence level 1. This enzyme is an effector of chloramphenicol resistance in bacteria. From Escherichia coli. This protein is used as a marker in many commonly used cloning vectors, such as pACYC184.
   2735..2832    -  promoter       cat promoter: promoter of the E. coli cat gene encoding chloramphenicol acetyltransferase
   2918..2961    -  terminator     bacterial terminator: putative bacterial transcription terminator
   2971..2995    +  promoter       J23119(SpeI) promoter (fragment): bacterial promoter (Registry of Standard Biological Parts BBa J23119) modified to end with an SpeI site
   3030..3779    +  CDS            luxR: LUXR_ALIFS - Experimental evidence at protein level: Swiss-Prot protein existence level 1. Transcriptional activator of the bioluminescence operon. Binds to the OHHL autoinducer. From Aliivibrio fischeri (Vibrio fischeri).
   3835..3906    +  terminator     rrnB T1 terminator: transcription terminator T1 from the E. coli rrnB gene
   3922..3949    +  terminator     T7Te terminator: phage T7 early transcription terminator
