[The description below was written by a language model from this plasmid's Addgene catalogue record and pLannotate feature annotations shown in this document.]
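Description:
BC-A1-003 is a synthetic biology plasmid built on the BioBrick backbone pSB1C3 from the Registry of Standardized Biological Parts, intended for use in E. coli. It is maintained at high copy number through a ColE1/pUC-type origin of replication and selected with chloramphenicol via a cat gene driven by its own promoter. Backbone terminators, including lambda t0 and the his operon terminator, flank the cloning region and help insulate it from read-through transcription.

The roughly 2.1 kb insert, assembled by Gibson cloning, is a two-module quorum-sensing receiver circuit. In the first module, the strong constitutive promoter BBa_J23100 and the ribosome binding site BBa_B0034 drive wild-type luxR from Aliivibrio fischeri, followed by a double terminator (rrnB T1 plus T7Te). LuxR is a transcriptional activator that binds the acyl-homoserine lactone autoinducer OHHL. In the second module, the LuxR-responsive pLux promoter controls GFP through the weak RBS BBa_B0033. The reporter carries a C-terminal ssrA LVA degradation tag, which targets it to the ClpXP and ClpAP proteases and shortens its lifetime, and it is closed by the same double terminator.

The automated annotation differs from the catalogue in a few places. It labels the promoter fragment as J23119 and the reporter as hfriFP, whereas the catalogue identifies them as J23100 and GFP. It does not call pLux or the RBS elements at all. The sequenced record is also slightly shorter than the listed total size. The plasmid belongs to a toolbox of modular variants with different promoter and RBS strengths, designed for teaching gene regulation in synthetic biology training.
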