Addgene plasmid #78690: BC-A1-003
Purpose: A strong promoter drives the expression of wild type luxR, which regulates expression of LVA-tagged GFP under the control of a weak RBS.
Depositing lab: Brian Chow. Depositing organization: University of Pennsylvania. Publication: Toolbox for Exploring Modular Gene Regulation in Synthetic Biology Training. Magaraci MS, Bermudez JG, Yogish D, Pak DH, Mollov V, Tycko J, Issadore D, Mannickarottu SG, Chow BY. ACS Synth Biol. 2016 Apr 25. 10.1021/acssynbio.6b00057 PubMed 27111289.
Backbone
  Vector backbone: pSB1C3
  Backbone manufacturer: Registry of Standardized Biological Parts
  Backbone size w/o insert (bp): 2047
  Total vector size (bp): 4131
  Vector type: Synthetic Biology
Growth in bacteria
  Bacterial resistance: Chloramphenicol, 25 μg/mL
  Growth temperature: 37°C
  Growth strain: NEB Turbo
  Growth instructions: Reporter gene expression can also be assayed at room temperature (~25C).
  Copy number: High Copy
Gene/Insert
  Gene/Insert name: BBa_J23100-BBa_B0034-luxR-Terminator-pLux-BBa_B0033-GFP(LVA)-Terminator
  Species: Synthetic
  Insert size (bp): 2084
  Cloning method: Gibson Cloning
  Sequencing primers: 5′ tgccacctgacgtctaagaa (VF2); 3′ attaccgcctttgagtgagc (VR)
Terms and licenses: Academic/Nonprofit Terms; Industry Terms: Not Available to Industry
How to cite: BC-A1-003 was a gift from Brian Chow (Addgene plasmid # 78690 ; http://n2t.net/addgene:78690 ; RRID:Addgene_78690)
